>Addgene plasmid #53907 | PRDM15_pCSdest | addgene partial sequence | sequence record 154523 | CMV-F 5'-CGCAAATGGGCGGTAGGCGTG-3'
ACCGCCATTCTGCCTGGGGACGTCGGAGCAAGCTTGATTTAGGTGACACTATAGAATACAAGCTACTTGT
TCTTTTTGCAGGATCCCATCGATTCGAATTCAAGGATCACAAGTTTGTACAAAAAAGCAGGCACCATGGC
TGAAGATGGGAGCGAAGAGATCATGTTCATCTGGTGTGAAGACTGCAGCCAGTACCACGACTCCGAATGT
CCCGAGCTGGGCCCAGTGGTCATGGTCAAAGACTCCTTTGTGTTAAGCAGGGCAAGGTCATCCCTTCCTC
CCAACTTGGAGATCAGACGACTGGAAGATGGAGCCGAGGGGGTGTTCGCCATCACTCAGCTCGTCAAGCG
GACACAGTTCGGTCCCTTTGAGTCCAGGAGGGTCGCCAAATGGGAAAAGGAGTCTGCATTTCCCCTGAAG
GTGTTCCAGAAGGACGGGCACCCCGTGTGCTTCGACACCTCCAACGAGGATGACTGCAACTGGATGATGC
TGGTGCGGCCAGCGGCGGAGGCCGAGCACCAGAACCTGACGGCCTACCAGCACGGCAGCGACGTGTACTT
CACCACCTCCAGAGACATCCCCCCGGGTACCGAGCTGCGCGTGTGGTATGCGGCCTTCTATGCCAAGAAG
ATGGACAAGCCCATGCTGAAGCAGGCCGGCTCTGGCGTCCACGCTGCAGGCACCCCAGAAAACAGCGCCC
CCGTGGAGTCGGAACCCAGCCAGTGGGCGTGTAAAGTGTGTTCTGCCACCTTCCTGGAGCTGCAGCTCCT
CAATGAACATCTGTTGGGCCACTTAGAACAAGCCAAAAGCCTTCCTCCAGGCAGCCAA
