>Addgene plasmid #53907 | PRDM15_pCSdest | addgene partial sequence | sequence record 154524 | EBV-rev 5'-GTGGTTTGTCCAAACTCATC-3'
ATACGACTCACTATAGTTCTAGAGGCTCGAGAGGATCACCACTTTGTACAAGAAAGCTGGGTTTCAGTAG
CTGTACATCTGCTGCTGCTGCTGCTCCGCCTGCACCTGGGGCTGGGCCGCCTGCTGTGGGGGTGCCTGCG
GCTGCGGGGGTGGCAAGACGTCAGTCTGGGGCACTGCCCGCCACGTGAGCGGGTGCTGGTCACTAAGCTG
GCTCCCCAGGGGCGTGATGGAGTTGACCAGGGTCGTCAGGTTGATGAAATGGGCCACAGACTGTGGGTTC
GAGGCTTCCGGCTGGGGGTGGATCTGGACGTCATTTTGGCGGTTGTGCAACATGGCAGAGCCGCTGACGG
TATCAAAGGTCACGGTCAGGATTGAGTTGTCCAGCTGTAACTGGCGTTCAGGGGTGGTAAGGTGCCCCAC
GGCCACCGGCTGGAGATTGGTAAACTGAGTCGCGGCCGCAGTGGTGATGGGGGTCACGGTGATGTTGGTC
AAGCCGACTGAGCTCGATGGTGTGGTCACATTTGGGTCACCCAGGGTCACCACTACCTGCTGAATGCTCT
GTACTGCGGAATTGGTCTCGTCGCCTACACTGCCTGTGAACTCCGTCTCTTTCTCTGAGTATTC
