[The description below was written by a language model from this plasmid's Addgene catalogue record.]
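Description:
PRDM15_pCSdest is a mammalian expression plasmid carrying the human PRDM15 coding sequence (also known as ZNF298, PFM15 or C21orf83), a gene located on chromosome 21. The insert of about 3.4 kb was moved by Gateway recombination into pCSDest, a roughly 4.1 kb Gateway destination version of the pCS-type expression backbone. The plasmid is maintained in E. coli at high copy number under ampicillin selection. No feature table accompanies the record, so the origin of replication, the polyadenylation signal, the recombination scars flanking the insert and any epitope tags are not documented here. No tag or fusion partner is listed. A depositor comment gives what appears to be a cDNA clone accession, presumably the source of the open reading frame.

Two promoters are recorded upstream of the insert, CMV and SP6, and they serve different purposes. The CMV promoter drives strong constitutive transcription by RNA polymerase II when the DNA is introduced into vertebrate cells. The SP6 phage promoter allows the same plasmid to be used as a template for in vitro transcription, producing synthetic mRNA suitable for microinjection into embryos. The associated publication is a survey of how human chromosome 21 genes affect early zebrafish development, so this construct was evidently one of a set of clones built to overexpress individual chromosome 21 genes in zebrafish embryos and score the resulting phenotypes. It can also be used for PRDM15 overexpression in cultured cells.
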