Addgene plasmid #53907: PRDM15_pCSdest
Depositing lab: Roger Reeves. Depositing organization: Johns Hopkins University and School of Medicine. Publication: Survey of Human Chromosome 21 Gene Expression Effects on Early Development in Danio rerio. Edie S, Zaghloul NA, Leitch CC, Klinedinst DK, Lebron J, Thole JF, McCallion AS, Katsanis N, Reeves RH. G3 (Bethesda). 2018 Jul 2;8(7):2215-2223. doi: 10.1534/g3.118.200144. PubMed 29760202.
Backbone
  Vector backbone: pCSDest
  Backbone manufacturer: Lawson Lab (Addgene Plasmid 22423)
  Backbone size w/o insert (bp): 4095
  Vector type: Mammalian Expression
Growth in bacteria
  Bacterial resistance: Ampicillin, 100 μg/mL
  Growth temperature: 37°C
  Growth strain: Top10
  Copy number: High Copy
Gene/Insert
  Gene/Insert name: PRDM15 (alt name: ZNF298)
  Species: H. sapiens (human)
  Insert size (bp): 3426
  Entrez Gene: PRDM15 (a.k.a. PFM15, ZNF298, C21orf83)
  Promoter: SP6 and CMV
  Cloning method: Gateway Cloning
  Sequencing primers: 5′ CMV-F; 3′ EBV-Rev
Terms and licenses: Academic/Nonprofit Terms; Industry Terms
Depositor comments: BC067102
How to cite: PRDM15_pCSdest was a gift from Roger Reeves (Addgene plasmid # 53907 ; http://n2t.net/addgene:53907 ; RRID:Addgene_53907)
